Addgene plasmid #91814: CPH3566 (pDEST15_Spt6 1223-1451)
Purpose: Bacterial expression of residues 1223-1451 from S. cerevisiae Spt6
Depositing lab: Chris Hill. Depositing organization: University of Utah. Publication: A novel SH2 recognition mechanism recruits Spt6 to the doubly phosphorylated RNA polymerase II linker at sites of transcription. Sdano MA, Fulcher JM, Palani S, Chandrasekharan MB, Parnell TJ, Whitby FG, Formosa T, Hill CP. Elife. 2017 Aug 16;6. pii: 28723. doi: 10.7554/eLife.28723. PubMed 28826505.
Backbone
  Vector backbone: pDEST15
  Backbone manufacturer: Thermo Fisher Scientific
  Backbone size w/o insert (bp): 5430
  Total vector size (bp): 6117
  Vector type: Bacterial Expression
Growth in bacteria
  Bacterial resistance: Ampicillin, 100 μg/mL
  Growth temperature: 37°C
  Growth strain: DH5alpha
  Copy number: High Copy
Gene/Insert
  Gene/Insert name: SPT6 (alt names: CRE2; SSN20)
  Species: S. cerevisiae (budding yeast)
  Insert size (bp): 687
  Mutation: deleted residues 1-1222
  GenBank ID: NM_001181245.1
  Entrez Gene: SPT6 (a.k.a. YGR116W, CRE2, SSN20)
  Promoter: T7
  Tag / fusion protein: GST (N terminal on backbone)
  Cloning method: Gateway Cloning
  Sequencing primers: 5′ T7; 3′ T7trm
Terms and licenses: Academic/Nonprofit Terms; Industry Terms: Not Available to Industry
How to cite: CPH3566 (pDEST15_Spt6 1223-1451) was a gift from Chris Hill (Addgene plasmid # 91814 ; http://n2t.net/addgene:91814 ; RRID:Addgene_91814)
