[The description below was written by a language model from this plasmid's Addgene catalogue record and pLannotate feature annotations shown in this document.]
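Description:
CPH3566 (pDEST15_Spt6 1223-1451) is a bacterial expression plasmid built on the pDEST15 Gateway destination backbone, designed to produce a C-terminal fragment of the Saccharomyces cerevisiae transcription elongation and chromatin factor Spt6 in E. coli. It is about 6.1 kb, carries a ColE1/pBR322-type origin, and is selected with ampicillin through the β-lactamase gene and its own promoter. The catalogue lists it as high copy, although the annotation also shows the pBR322 bom region and the rop gene, which normally restrains copy number. Two interrupted fragments of the tetracycline resistance gene and its promoter are pBR322-derived backbone remnants, not functional markers.

The expression cassette is driven by the T7 promoter with the phage T7 gene 10 ribosome binding site, so it requires a host supplying T7 RNA polymerase, and it ends at the T7 terminator. The open reading frame begins with Schistosoma japonicum glutathione S-transferase supplied by the backbone, continues through the attB1 site left by Gateway recombination, and then encodes a TEV protease recognition site immediately upstream of the 687 bp SPT6 insert, which covers residues 1223-1451 (residues 1-1222 deleted). attB2 follows the insert. A short annotated match to a T7 gene 10-derived solubility tag lies downstream of attB2 and appears to be backbone sequence; the record does not indicate that it is part of the product.

This arrangement allows the fusion protein to be captured by glutathione affinity, with the GST tag then removable using TEV protease. The associated publication concerns SH2-type recognition of the phosphorylated RNA polymerase II linker by Spt6, consistent with use of this fragment for biochemical or structural studies.
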