Features (pLannotate 1.2.2; 18 found; start..end, strand, type, name):
     25..43      +  promoter       T7 promoter: promoter for bacteriophage T7 RNA polymerase
     75..97      +  RBS            RBS: efficient ribosome binding site from bacteriophage T7 gene 10 (Olins and Rangwala, 1989)
    105..758     +  CDS            GST26_SCHJA: Experimental evidence at protein level: Swiss-Prot protein existence level 1. GST isoenzymes appear to play a central role in the parasite detoxification system. Other functions are also suspected including a role in increasing the solubility of haematin in the parasite gut. From Schistosoma japonicum (Blood fluke).
    792..816     +  protein_bind   attB1: mutant version of attB; recombination site for the Gateway® BP reaction BP Clonase™
    837..857     +  CDS            TEV site: tobacco etch virus (TEV) protease recognition and cleavage site
    867..1553    +  CDS            SPT6 (fragment): SPT6_YEAST - Also known as CRE2, SSN20. Experimental evidence at protein level: Swiss-Prot protein existence level 1. Plays a role in maintenance of chromatin structure during RNA polymerase II transcription elongation thereby repressing transcription initiation from cryptic promoters. Mediates the reassembly of nucleosomes onto the promoters of at least a selected set of genes during repression; the nucleosome reassembly is essential for transcriptional repression. Essential for viability. From Saccharomyces cerevisiae (strain ATCC 204508 / S288c) (Baker's yeast).
   1576..1600    -  protein_bind   attB2: mutant version of attB; recombination site for the Gateway® BP reaction BP Clonase™
   1621..1670    +  CDS            SET1 (fragment): solubility-enhancement tag derived from T7 phage gene 10B
   1678..1725    +  terminator     T7 terminator: transcription terminator for bacteriophage T7 RNA polymerase
   1751..2043    -  CDS            TcR (fragment): tetracycline efflux protein; tet; confers resistance to tetracycline
   2091..2119    -  promoter       tet promoter: E. coli promoter for tetracycline efflux protein gene
   2232..2336    +  promoter       AmpR promoter: bla
   2337..3197    +  CDS            AmpR: β-lactamase; bla; confers resistance to ampicillin, carbenicillin, and related antibiotics
   3368..3956    +  rep_origin     ori: high-copy-number ColE1/pMB1/pBR322/pUC origin of replication
   4142..4281    -  misc_feature   bom: basis of mobility region from pBR322
   4383..4574    -  CDS            rop: Rop protein, which maintains plasmids at low copy number; rop
   4591..4971    +  CDS            YPB1_ECOLX: Protein predicted: Swiss-Prot protein existence level 4. From Escherichia coli.
   5213..3       -  CDS            TcR (fragment) (across the origin): tetracycline efflux protein; tet; confers resistance to tetracycline
>Addgene plasmid #91814 | CPH3566 (pDEST15_Spt6 1223-1451) | addgene full sequence | sequence record 181068 | Addgene NGS Result
ATCGAGATCTCGATCCCGCGAAATTAATACGACTCACTATAGGGAGACCACAACGGTTTCCCTCTAGAAA
TAATTTTGTTTAACTTTAAGAAGGAGATATACATATGTCCCCTATACTAGGTTATTGGAAAATTAAGGGC
CTTGTGCAACCCACTCGACTTCTTTTGGAATATCTTGAAGAAAAATATGAAGAGCATTTGTATGAGCGCG
ATGAAGGTGATAAATGGCGAAACAAAAAGTTTGAATTGGGTTTGGAGTTTCCCAATCTTCCTTATTATAT
TGATGGTGATGTTAAATTAACACAGTCTATGGCCATCATACGTTATATAGCTGACAAGCACAACATGTTG
GGTGGTTGTCCAAAAGAGCGTGCAGAGATTTCAATGCTTGAAGGAGCGGTTTTGGATATTAGATACGGTG
TTTCGAGAATTGCATATAGTAAAGACTTTGAAACTCTCAAAGTTGATTTTCTTAGCAAGCTACCTGAAAT
GCTGAAAATGTTCGAAGATCGTTTATGTCATAAAACATATTTAAATGGTGATCATGTAACCCATCCTGAC
TTCATGTTGTATGACGCTCTTGATGTTGTTTTATACATGGACCCAATGTGCCTGGATGCGTTCCCAAAAT
TAGTTTGTTTTAAAAAACGTATTGAAGCTATCCCACAAATTGATAAGTACTTGAAATCCAGCAAGTATAT
AGCATGGCCTTTGCAGGGCTGGCAAGCCACGTTTGGTGGTGGCGACCATCCTCCAAAATCGGATCTGGTT
CCGCGTCCATGGTCGAATCAAACAAGTTTGTACAAAAAAGCAGGCTCCGCGGCCGCCGTACTCGAGGAAA
ACCTGTATTTTCAGGGCTCCTTCACCTCCATTTGGGACTTGAAACAAGAACTGGAAGATGCCGAAGAGGA
GAGGAAATTGATGATGGCAGAAGCCCGTGCAAAGAGAACACATCGTGTTATCAATCATCCTTACTATTTC
CCTTTCAACGGCAGACAGGCTGAGGATTACTTAAGGAGTAAAGAACGTGGTGAATTCGTGATCAGACAGT
CTAGCCGAGGTGATGACCACTTGGTTATCACCTGGAAATTGGATAAGGATTTGTTTCAACATATTGATAT
CCAAGAATTAGAAAAAGAAAATCCTTTGGCTTTAGGTAAAGTCTTGATTGTCGACAATCAGAAATACAAT
GATTTAGACCAGATCATTGTAGAATATCTTCAAAACAAGGTAAGGCTCTTGAATGAAATGACATCTAGTG
AAAAATTCAAAAGCGGTACTAAGAAAGATGTGGTCAAGTTTATTGAAGACTACTCTAGAGTGAATCCAAA
TAAGTCTGTGTACTATTTCAGTTTGAACCACGATAACCCTGGTTGGTTTTACTTGATGTTCAAGATTAAC
GCAAATAGCAAATTATACACATGGAATGTGAAATTAACGAACACTGGTTATTTCCTGGTAAACTACAATT
ATCCAAGTGTTATCCAGCTTTGTAATGGTTTTAAGACGCTTCTAAAATCTAACAGTAGTAAGAATAGAAT
GAACAACTACCGTTAGTAGAAGGGTGGGCGCGCCGACCCAGCTTTCTTGTACAAAGTGGTTTGATTCGAC
CCGGGATCCGGCTGCTAACAAAGCCCGAAAGGAAGCTGAGTTGGCTGCTGCCACCGCTGAGCAATAACTA
GCATAACCCCTTGGGGCCTCTAAACGGGTCTTGAGGGGTTTTTTGCTGAAAGGAGGAACTATATCCGGAT
ATCCACAGGACGGGTGTGGTCGCCATGATCGCGTAGTCGATAGTGGCTCCAAGTAGCGAAGCGAGCAGGA
CTGGGCGGCGGCCAAAGCGGTCGGACAGTGCTCCGAGAACGGGTGCGCATAGAAATTGCATCAACGCATA
TAGCGCTAGCAGCACGCCATAGTGACTGGCGATGCTGTCGGAATGGACGATATCCCGCAAGAGGCCCGGC
AGTACCGGCATAACCAAGCCTATGCCTACAGCATCCAGGGTGACGGTGCCGAGGATGACGATGAGCGCAT
TGTTAGATTTCATACACGGTGCCTGACTGCGTTAGCAATTTAACTGTGATAAACTACCGCATTAAAGCTT
ATCGATGATAAGCTGTCAAACATGAGAATTCTTGAAGACGAAAGGGCCTCGTGATACGCCTATTTTTATA
GGTTAATGTCATGATAATAATGGTTTCTTAGACGTCAGGTGGCACTTTTCGGGGAAATGTGCGCGGAACC
CCTATTTGTTTATTTTTCTAAATACATTCAAATATGTATCCGCTCATGAGACAATAACCCTGATAAATGC
TTCAATAATATTGAAAAAGGAAGAGTATGAGTATTCAACATTTCCGTGTCGCCCTTATTCCCTTTTTTGC
GGCATTTTGCCTTCCTGTTTTTGCTCACCCAGAAACGCTGGTGAAAGTAAAAGATGCTGAAGATCAGTTG
GGTGCACGAGTGGGTTACATCGAACTGGATCTCAACAGCGGTAAGATCCTTGAGAGTTTTCGCCCCGAAG
AACGTTTTCCAATGATGAGCACTTTTAAAGTTCTGCTATGTGGCGCGGTATTATCCCGTGTTGACGCCGG
GCAAGAGCAACTCGGTCGCCGCATACACTATTCTCAGAATGACTTGGTTGAGTACTCACCAGTCACAGAA
AAGCATCTTACGGATGGCATGACAGTAAGAGAATTATGCAGTGCTGCCATAACCATGAGTGATAACACTG
CGGCCAACTTACTTCTGACAACGATCGGAGGACCGAAGGAGCTAACCGCTTTTTTGCACAACATGGGGGA
TCATGTAACTCGCCTTGATCGTTGGGAACCGGAGCTGAATGAAGCCATACCAAACGACGAGCGTGACACC
ACGATGCCTGCAGCAATGGCAACAACGTTGCGCAAACTATTAACTGGCGAACTACTTACTCTAGCTTCCC
GGCAACAATTAATAGACTGGATGGAGGCGGATAAAGTTGCAGGACCACTTCTGCGCTCGGCCCTTCCGGC
TGGCTGGTTTATTGCTGATAAATCTGGAGCCGGTGAGCGTGGGTCTCGCGGTATCATTGCAGCACTGGGG
CCAGATGGTAAGCCCTCCCGTATCGTAGTTATCTACACGACGGGGAGTCAGGCAACTATGGATGAACGAA
ATAGACAGATCGCTGAGATAGGTGCCTCACTGATTAAGCATTGGTAACTGTCAGACCAAGTTTACTCATA
TATACTTTAGATTGATTTAAAACTTCATTTTTAATTTAAAAGGATCTAGGTGAAGATCCTTTTTGATAAT
CTCATGACCAAAATCCCTTAACGTGAGTTTTCGTTCCACTGAGCGTCAGACCCCGTAGAAAAGATCAAAG
GATCTTCTTGAGATCCTTTTTTTCTGCGCGTAATCTGCTGCTTGCAAACAAAAAAACCACCGCTACCAGC
GGTGGTTTGTTTGCCGGATCAAGAGCTACCAACTCTTTTTCCGAAGGTAACTGGCTTCAGCAGAGCGCAG
ATACCAAATACTGTCCTTCTAGTGTAGCCGTAGTTAGGCCACCACTTCAAGAACTCTGTAGCACCGCCTA
CATACCTCGCTCTGCTAATCCTGTTACCAGTGGCTGCTGCCAGTGGCGATAAGTCGTGTCTTACCGGGTT
GGACTCAAGACGATAGTTACCGGATAAGGCGCAGCGGTCGGGCTGAACGGGGGGTTCGTGCACACAGCCC
AGCTTGGAGCGAACGACCTACACCGAACTGAGATACCTACAGCGTGAGCTATGAGAAAGCGCCACGCTTC
CCGAAGGGAGAAAGGCGGACAGGTATCCGGTAAGCGGCAGGGTCGGAACAGGAGAGCGCACGAGGGAGCT
TCCAGGGGGAAACGCCTGGTATCTTTATAGTCCTGTCGGGTTTCGCCACCTCTGACTTGAGCGTCGATTT
TTGTGATGCTCGTCAGGGGGGCGGAGCCTATGGAAAAACGCCAGCAACGCGGCCTTTTTACGGTTCCTGG
CCTTTTGCTGGCCTTTTGCTCACATGTTCTTTCCTGCGTTATCCCCTGATTCTGTGGATAACCGTATTAC
CGCCTTTGAGTGAGCTGATACCGCTCGCCGCAGCCGAACGACCGAGCGCAGCGAGTCAGTGAGCGAGGAA
GCGGAAGAGCGCCTGATGCGGTATTTTCTCCTTACGCATCTGTGCGGTATTTCACACCGCAATGGTGCAC
TCTCAGTACAATCTGCTCTGATGCCGCATAGTTAAGCCAGTATACACTCCGCTATCGCTACGTGACTGGG
TCATGGCTGCGCCCCGACACCCGCCAACACCCGCTGACGCGCCCTGACGGGCTTGTCTGCTCCCGGCATC
CGCTTACAGACAAGCTGTGACCGTCTCCGGGAGCTGCATGTGTCAGAGGTTTTCACCGTCATCACCGAAA
CGCGCGAGGCAGCTGCGGTAAAGCTCATCAGCGTGGTCGTGAAGCGATTCACAGATGTCTGCCTGTTCAT
CCGCGTCCAGCTCGTTGAGTTTCTCCAGAAGCGTTAATGTCTGGCTTCTGATAAAGCGGGCCATGTTAAG
GGCGGTTTTTTCCTGTTTGGTCACTGATGCCTCCGTGTAAGGGGGATTTCTGTTCATGGGGGTAATGATA
CCGATGAAACGAGAGAGGATGCTCACGATACGGGTTACTGATGATGAACATGCCCGGTTACTGGAACGTT
GTGAGGGTAAACAACTGGCGGTATGGATGCGGCGGGACCAGAGAAAAATCACTCAGGGTCAATGCCAGCG
CTTCGTTAATACAGATGTAGGTGTTCCACAGGGTAGCCAGCAGCATCCTGCGATGCAGATCCGGAACATA
ATGGTGCAGGGCGCTGACTTCCGCGTTTCCAGACTTTACGAAACACGGAAACCGAAGACCATTCATGTTG
TTGCTCAGGTCGCAGACGTTTTGCAGCAGCAGTCGCTTCACGTTCGCTCGCGTATCGGTGATTCATTCTG
CTAACCAGTAAGGCAACCCCGCCAGCCTAGCCGGGTCCTCAACGACAGGAGCACGATCATGCGCACCCGT
GGCCAGGACCCAACGCTGCCCGAGATGCGCCGCGTGCGGCTGCTGGAGATGGCGGACGCGATGGATATGT
TCTGCCAAGGGTTGGTTTGCGCATTCACAGTTCTCCGCAAGAATTGATTGGCTCCAATTCTTGGAGTGGT
GAATCCGTTAGCGAGGTGCCGCCGGCTTCCATTCAGGTCGAGGTGGCCCGGCTCCATGCACCGCGACGCA
ACGCGGGGAGGCAGACAAGGTATAGGGCGGCGCCTACAATCCATGCCAACCCGTTCCATGTGCTCGCCGA
GGCGGCATAAATCGCCGTGACGATCAGCGGTCCAATGATCGAAGTTAGGCTGGTAAGAGCCGCGAGCGAT
CCTTGAAGCTGTCCCTGATGGTCGTCATCTACCTGCCTGGACAGCATGGCCTGCAACGCGGGCATCCCGA
TGCCGCCGGAAGCGAGAAGAATCATAATGGGGAAGGCCATCCAGCCTCGCGTCGCGAACGCCAGCAAGAC
GTAGCCCAGCGCGTCGGCCGCCATGCCGGCGATAATGGCCTGCTTCTCGCCGAAACGTTTGGTGGCGGGA
CCAGTGACGAAGGCTTGAGCGAGGGCGTGCAAGATTCCGAATACCGCAAGCGACAGGCCGATCATCGTCG
CGCTCCAGCGAAAGCGGTCCTCGCCGAAAATGACCCAGAGCGCTGCCGGCACCTGTCCTACGAGTTGCAT
GATAAAGAAGACAGTCATAAGTGCGGCGACGATAGTCATGCCCCGCGCCCACCGGAAGGAGCTGACTGGG
TTGAAGGCTCTCAAGGGCATCGGTCGATCGACGCTCTCCCTTATGCGACTCCTGCATTAGGAAGCAGCCC
AGTAGTAGGTTGAGGCCGTTGAGCACCGCCGCCGCAAGGAATGGTGCATGCAAGGAGATGGCGCCCAACA
GTCCCCCGGCCACGGGGCCTGCCACCATACCCACGCCGAAACAAGCGCTCATGAGCCCGAAGTGGCGAGC
CCGATCTTCCCCATCGGTGATGTCGGCGATATAGGCGCCAGCAACCGCACCTGTGGCGCCGGTGATGCCG
GCCACGATGCGTCCGGCGTAGAGG
